Addgene plasmid #8987: pRK7-HA-S6K1-E389
Depositing lab: John Blenis. Publication: Identification of a conserved motif required for mTOR signaling. Schalm SS, Blenis J. Curr Biol. 2002 Apr 16. 12(8):632-9. 10.1016/S0960-9822(02)00762-5 PubMed 11967149.
Backbone
  Vector backbone: pRK7
  Backbone size w/o insert (bp): 4700
  Vector type: Mammalian Expression
Growth in bacteria
  Bacterial resistance: Ampicillin, 100 μg/mL
  Growth temperature: 37°C
  Growth strain: DH5alpha
  Copy number: High Copy
Gene/Insert
  Gene/Insert name: S6K1
  Species: R. norvegicus (rat)
  Insert size (bp): 1500
  Mutation: T389E
  Entrez Gene: Rps6kb1 (a.k.a. p70 S6K-alpha)
  Tag / fusion protein: HA (N terminal on insert)
  Cloning method: Restriction Enzyme; 5′ cloning site XbaI (not destroyed); 3′ cloning site EcoRI (not destroyed)
  Sequencing primers: 5′ SP6
Terms and licenses: Academic/Nonprofit Terms; Industry Terms: Not Available to Industry
Depositor comments: E389 mimics Thr-389 phosphorylation.
How to cite: pRK7-HA-S6K1-E389 was a gift from John Blenis (Addgene plasmid # 8987)
