[The description below was written by a language model from this plasmid's Addgene catalogue record.]
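Description:
pRK7-HA-S6K1-E389 is a mammalian expression plasmid built on the pRK7 backbone (about 4.7 kb without insert) that carries a roughly 1.5 kb cDNA for rat S6K1, the p70 ribosomal protein S6 kinase encoded by Rps6kb1. It is maintained in E. coli as a high-copy plasmid under ampicillin selection. The insert was placed between XbaI and EcoRI sites, both of which remain intact, so the coding region can be excised or exchanged. An SP6 primer site lies upstream of the insert and is used for sequencing from the 5′ end. The record does not state the promoter driving expression in mammalian cells, the polyadenylation signal or the origin of replication, and no feature table is available to confirm them.

The kinase is fused at its N terminus to an HA epitope tag, allowing the exogenous protein to be detected by immunoblot or immunoprecipitated separately from endogenous S6K1, for example for kinase activity assays. The defining feature is the T389E substitution. Thr-389 is the hydrophobic-motif site whose phosphorylation depends on mTOR signalling and is a key step in S6K1 activation. According to the depositor, the glutamate replacement mimics phosphorylation at this position. The construct therefore serves as a phosphomimetic variant for asking which aspects of S6K1 regulation lie upstream or downstream of Thr-389 phosphorylation, typically alongside wild-type or other mutant versions of the tagged kinase. It comes from work identifying a conserved motif required for mTOR signalling to its substrates.
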