>Addgene plasmid #8987 | pRK7-HA-S6K1-E389 | addgene partial sequence | sequence record 17527 | 8987 with rRps6-F (ATTTGCCTCCCTACCTCACA)
CTGCTGAAGAAATGCTGCTTCTCGTCTTGGAGCTGGCCCTGGGGATGCTGGAGAAGTCCAAGCGCATCCA
TTTTTTAGACACATTAACTGGGAAGAGCTTTTGGCTCGGAAGGTGGAGCCCCCCTTTAAGCCTCTGTTGC
AATCTGAAGAGGATGTGAGTCAGTTTGATTCAAAGTTTACTCGTCAGACACCTGTTGACAGCCCCGATGA
CTCAACTCTCAGTGAAAGTGCCAACCAGGTCTTTCTGGGTTTTGCATATGTGGCTCCATCTGTACTTGAA
AGTGTGAAAGAAAAGTTTTCTTTTGAACCAAAAATCCGATCGCCTCGAAGATTTATTGGTAGCCCACGAA
CGCCTGTCAGCCCAGTCAAATTCTCTCCTGGGGATTTCTGGGGACGAGGTGCTTCAGCCAGCACAGCAAA
TCCTCAGACACCTGTGGAATACCCAATGGAAACAAGTGGAATAGAGCAGATGGATGTGACAACGAGCGGG
GAAGCTTCAGCGCCACTTCCAATCCGACAGCCCAACTCTGGGCCATACAAAAAACAAGCTTTTCCTATGA
TCTCCAAACGGCCAGAGCACCTGCGTATGAATCTATGATGAAACAATGCTTTTATTAATGCAAATGCAAA
AAGGAAACAAATCCTGGAAGGGGATGTGTGAGGATCCCCCGGGCTGCAGGAATTCNATCGATGGCCGCCA
TGGCCCAACTTGTTTATTGCAGCTTATAATGGTTACAAATAAAGCAATAGCATCACAAATTTCA
