>Addgene plasmid #8987 | pRK7-HA-S6K1-E389 | addgene partial sequence | sequence record 17528 | SV40pA-R 5'-GAAATTTGTGATGCTATTGC-3'
ATNTNTAGCTGCATAACAAGTTGGGCCATGGCGGCCATCGATTGAATTCCTGCAGCCCGGGGGATCCTCA
CACATCCCCTTCCAGGATTTGTTTCCTTTTTGCATTTGCATTAATAAAAGCATTGTTTCATCATAGATTC
ATACGCAGGTGCTCTGGCCGTTTGGAGATCATAGGAAAAGCTTGTTTTTTGTATGGCCCAGAGTTGGGCT
GTCGGATTGGAAGTGGCGCTGAAGCTTCCCCGCTCGTTGTCACATCCATCTGCTCTATTCCACTTGTTTC
CATTGGGTATTCCACAGGTGTCTGAGGATTTGCTGTGCTGGCTGAAGCACCTCGTCCCCAGAAATCCCCA
GGAGAGAATTTGACTGGGCTGACAGGCGTTCGTGGGCTACCAATAAATCTTCGAGGCGATCGGATTTTTG
GTTCAAAAGAAAACTTTTCTTTCACACTTTCAAGTACAGATGGAGCCACATATGCAAAACCCAGAAAGAC
CTGGTTGGCACTTTCACTGAGAGTTGAGTCATCGGGGCTGTCAACAGGTGTCTGACGAGTAAACTTTGAA
TCAAACTGACTCACATCCTCTTCAGATTGCAACAGAGGCTTAAAGGGGGGCTCCACCTTCCGAGCCAAAA
GCTCTTCCCAGTTAATGTGTCTAAAAATGGATGCGCTTGGACNTCTCNNCATATCCCCAGGGCCAGCTCC
AAGACGAGAAGCAGCATTTCTTTTCAGCAGCTTTTTAAGCAGACTCGAGCTTCTTGTGTGAGGANGGAGC
AAATAAGTTACATTGANGATTTGNCATTGTTTCTTCTATCTCCAGGATGAGNGCTCATCACAGNCTAATA
TGTCCAATCACATCCNTGCGTGGGCCTCCACANATCNGGCAGATCATGTCN
