>Addgene plasmid #8987 | pRK7-HA-S6K1-E389 | addgene partial sequence | sequence record 17529 | 8987 with SP6
TCCCAGGTCCACTGCACCTCGGTTCTAAGCTTCTGCAGGTCGACTCTAGAATGTACCCATACGATGTTCC
AGATTACGCTGCAGGAGTGTTTGACATAGACCTGGACCAGCCAGAGGATGCAGGCTCTGAGGATGAGCTG
GAGGAGGGGGGTCAGTTAAATGAAAGCATGGACCATGGGGGAGTTGGACCATATGAACTTGGCATGGAAC
ATTGTGAGAAATTTGAAATCTCAGAAACTAGTGTGAACAGAGGGCCAGAAAAAATCAGACCAGAATGTTT
TGAGCTACTTCGGGTACTTGGTAAAGGGGGCTATGGAAAGGTTTTTCAAGTACGAAAAGTAACAGGAGCA
AATACTGGGAAGATATTTGCCATGAAGGTGCTTAAAAAGGCAATGATAGTAAGAAATGCTAAAGATACAG
CTCATACAAAAGCAGAGCGGAATATTCTGGAGGAAGTAAAGCATCCCTTCATCGTGGATTTAATTTATGC
CTTTCAGACCGGTGGAAAACTCTACCTCATCCTTGAGTATCTCAGTGGAGGAGAACTATTTATGCAGTTA
GAAAGAGAGGGGATATTCATGGAAGATACAGCTTGCTTTTACTTGGCTGAAATCTCCATGGCTTTGGGGC
ATTTACATCAAAAAGGGATCATCTACAGAGACCTGAAGCCGGAGAACATCATGCTTAATCACCGAGGTCA
CGTGAAGCTGACAGACTTTGGACTA
